>Addgene plasmid #189887 | p667-UBC-TAOK1-V5-miniTurbo_IDG-K | addgene full sequence | sequence record 373996 | Addgene NGS Result
AGGTGGCACTTTTCGGGGAAATGTGCGCGGAACCCCTATTTGTTTATTTTTCTAAATACATTCAAATATG
TATCCGCTCATGAGACAATAACCCTGATAAATGCTTCAATAATATTGAAAAAGGAAGAGTATGAGTATTC
AACATTTCCGTGTCGCCCTTATTCCCTTTTTTGCGGCATTTTGCCTTCCTGTTTTTGCTCACCCAGAAAC
GCTGGTGAAAGTAAAAGATGCTGAAGATCAGTTGGGTGCACGAGTGGGTTACATCGAACTGGATCTCAAC
AGCGGTAAGATCCTTGAGAGTTTTCGCCCCGAAGAACGTTTTCCAATGATGAGCACTTTTAAAGTTCTGC
TATGTGGCGCGGTATTATCCCGTATTGACGCCGGGCAAGAGCAACTCGGTCGCCGCATACACTATTCTCA
GAATGACTTGGTTGAGTACTCACCAGTCACAGAAAAGCATCTTACGGATGGCATGACAGTAAGAGAATTA
TGCAGTGCTGCCATAACCATGAGTGATAACACTGCGGCCAACTTACTTCTGACAACGATCGGAGGACCGA
AGGAGCTAACCGCTTTTTTGCACAACATGGGGGATCATGTAACTCGCCTTGATCGTTGGGAACCGGAGCT
GAATGAAGCCATACCAAACGACGAGCGTGACACCACGATGCCTGTAGCAATGGCAACAACGTTGCGCAAA
CTATTAACTGGCGAACTACTTACTCTAGCTTCCCGGCAACAATTAATAGACTGGATGGAGGCGGATAAAG
TTGCAGGACCACTTCTGCGCTCGGCCCTTCCGGCTGGCTGGTTTATTGCTGATAAATCTGGAGCCGGTGA
GCGTGGGTCTCGCGGTATCATTGCAGCACTGGGGCCAGATGGTAAGCCCTCCCGTATCGTAGTTATCTAC
ACGACGGGGAGTCAGGCAACTATGGATGAACGAAATAGACAGATCGCTGAGATAGGTGCCTCACTGATTA
AGCATTGGTAACTGTCAGACCAAGTTTACTCATATATACTTTAGATTGATTTAAAACTTCATTTTTAATT
TAAAAGGATCTAGGTGAAGATCCTTTTTGATAATCTCATGACCAAAATCCCTTAACGTGAGTTTTCGTTC
CACTGAGCGTCAGACCCCGTAGAAAAGATCAAAGGATCTTCTTGAGATCCTTTTTTTCTGCGCGTAATCT
GCTGCTTGCAAACAAAAAAACCACCGCTACCAGCGGTGGTTTGTTTGCCGGATCAAGAGCTACCAACTCT
TTTTCCGAAGGTAACTGGCTTCAGCAGAGCGCAGATACCAAATACTGTTCTTCTAGTGTAGCCGTAGTTA
GGCCACCACTTCAAGAACTCTGTAGCACCGCCTACATACCTCGCTCTGCTAATCCTGTTACCAGTGGCTG
CTGCCAGTGGCGATAAGTCGTGTCTTACCGGGTTGGACTCAAGACGATAGTTACCGGATAAGGCGCAGCG
GTCGGGCTGAACGGGGGGTTCGTGCACACAGCCCAGCTTGGAGCGAACGACCTACACCGAACTGAGATAC
CTACAGCGTGAGCTATGAGAAAGCGCCACGCTTCCCGAAGGGAGAAAGGTGGACAGGTATCCGGTAAGCG
GCAGGGTCGGAACAGGAGAGCGCACGAGGGAGCTTCCAGGGGGAAACGCCTGGTATCTTTATAGTCCTGT
CGGGTTTCGCCACCTCTGACTTGAGCGTCGATTTTTGTGATGCTCGTCAGGGGGGCGGAGCCTATGGAAA
AACGCCAGCAACGCGGCCTTTTTACGGTTCCTGGCCTTTTGCTGGCCTTTTGCTCACATGTTCTTTCCTG
CGTTATCCCCTGATTCTGTGGATAACCGTATTACCGCCTTTGAGTGAGCTGATACCGCTCGCCGCAGCCG
AACGACCGAGCGCAGCGAGTCAGTGAGCGAGGAAGCGGAAGAGCGCCCAATACGCAAACCGCCTCTCCCC
GCGCGTTGGCCGATTCATTAATGCAGCTGGCACGACAGGTTTCCCGACTGGAAAGCGGGCAGTGAGCGCA
ACGCAATTAATGTGAGTTAGCTCACTCATTAGGCACCCCAGGCTTTACACTTTATGCTTCCGGCTCGTAT
GTTGTGTGGAATTGTGAGCGGATAACAATTTCACACAGGAAACAGCTATGACCATGATTACGCCAAGCGC
GCAATTAACCCTCACTAAAGGGAACAAAAGCTGGAGCTGCAAGCTTAATGTAGTCTTATGCAATACTCTT
GTAGTCTTGCAACATGGTAACGATGAGTTAGCAACATGCCTTACAAGGAGAGAAAAAGCACCGTGCATGC
CGATTGGTGGAAGTAAGGTGGTACGATCGTGCCTTATTAGGAAGGCAACAGACGGGTCTGACATGGATTG
GACGAACCACTGAATTGCCGCATTGCAGAGATATTGTATTTAAGTGCCTAGCTCGATACATAAACGGGTC
TCTCTGGTTAGACCAGATCTGAGCCTGGGAGCTCTCTGGCTAACTAGGGAACCCACTGCTTAAGCCTCAA
TAAAGCTTGCCTTGAGTGCTTCAAGTAGTGTGTGCCCGTCTGTTGTGTGACTCTGGTAACTAGAGATCCC
TCAGACCCTTTTAGTCAGTGTGGAAAATCTCTAGCAGTGGCGCCCGAACAGGGACTTGAAAGCGAAAGGG
AAACCAGAGGAGCTCTCTCGACGCAGGACTCGGCTTGCTGAAGCGCGCACGGCAAGAGGCGAGGGGCGGC
GACTGGTGAGTACGCCAAAAATTTTGACTAGCGGAGGCTAGAAGGAGAGAGATGGGTGCGAGAGCGTCAG
TATTAAGCGGGGGAGAATTAGATCGCGATGGGAAAAAATTCGGTTAAGGCCAGGGGGAAAGAAAAAATAT
AAATTAAAACATATAGTATGGGCAAGCAGGGAGCTAGAACGATTCGCAGTTAATCCTGGCCTGTTAGAAA
CATCAGAAGGCTGTAGACAAATACTGGGACAGCTACAACCATCCCTTCAGACAGGATCAGAAGAACTTAG
ATCATTATATAATACAGTAGCAACCCTCTATTGTGTGCATCAAAGGATAGAGATAAAAGACACCAAGGAA
GCTTTAGACAAGATAGAGGAAGAGCAAAACAAAAGTAAGACCACCGCACAGCAAGCGGCCGCTGATCTTC
AGACCTGGAGGAGGAGATATGAGGGACAATTGGAGAAGTGAATTATATAAATATAAAGTAGTAAAAATTG
AACCATTAGGAGTAGCACCCACCAAGGCAAAGAGAAGAGTGGTGCAGAGAGAAAAAAGAGCAGTGGGAAT
AGGAGCTTTGTTCCTTGGGTTCTTGGGAGCAGCAGGAAGCACTATGGGCGCAGCGTCAATGACGCTGACG
GTACAGGCCAGACAATTATTGTCTGGTATAGTGCAGCAGCAGAACAATTTGCTGAGGGCTATTGAGGCGC
AACAGCATCTGTTGCAACTCACAGTCTGGGGCATCAAGCAGCTCCAGGCAAGAATCCTGGCTGTGGAAAG
ATACCTAAAGGATCAACAGCTCCTGGGGATTTGGGGTTGCTCTGGAAAACTCATTTGCACCACTGCTGTG
CCTTGGAATGCTAGTTGGAGTAATAAATCTCTGGAACAGATTTGGAATCACACGACCTGGATGGAGTGGG
ACAGAGAAATTAACAATTACACAAGCTTAATACACTCCTTAATTGAAGAATCGCAAAACCAGCAAGAAAA
GAATGAACAAGAATTATTGGAATTAGATAAATGGGCAAGTTTGTGGAATTGGTTTAACATAACAAATTGG
CTGTGGTATATAAAATTATTCATAATGATAGTAGGAGGCTTGGTAGGTTTAAGAATAGTTTTTGCTGTAC
TTTCTATAGTGAATAGAGTTAGGCAGGGATATTCACCATTATCGTTTCAGACCCACCTCCCAACCCCGAG
GGGACCCGACAGGCCCGAAGGAATAGAAGAAGAAGGTGGAGAGAGAGACAGAGACAGATCCATTCGATTA
GTGAACGGATCTCGACGGTATCGGTTAACTTTTAAAAGAAAAGGGGGGATTGGGGGGTACAGTGCAGGGG
AAAGAATAGTAGACATAATAGCAACAGACATACAAACTAAAGAATTACAAAAACAAATTACAAAATTCAA
AATTTTATCGTCCAGTGTGGTGGAATTCTGCAGATATCAACTTTGTATAGAAAAGTTGGCCTCCGCGCCG
GGTTTTGGCGCCTCCCGCGGGCGCCCCCCTCCTCACGGCGAGCGCTGCCACGTCAGACGAAGGGCGCAGC
GAGCGTCCTGATCCTTCCGCCCGGACGCTCAGGACAGCGGCCCGCTGCTCATAAGACTCGGCCTTAGAAC
CCCAGTATCAGCAGAAGGACATTTTAGGACGGGACTTGGGTGACTCTAGGGCACTGGTTTTCTTTCCAGA
GAGCGGAACAGGCGAGGAAAAGTAGTCCCTTCTCGGCGATTCTGCGGAGGGATCTCCGTGGGGCGGTGAA
CGCCGATGATTATATAAGGACGCGCCGGGTGTGGCACAGCTAGTTCCGTCGCAGCCGGGATTTGGGTCGC
GGTTCTTGTTTGTGGATCGCTGTGATCGTCACTTGGTGAGTAGCGGGCTGCTGGGCTGGCCGGGGCTTTC
GTGGCCGCCGGGCCGCTCGGTGGGACGGAAGCGTGTGGAGAGACCGCCAAGGGCTGTAGTCTGGGTCCGC
GAGCAAGGTTGCCCTGAACTGGGGGTTGGGGGGAGCGCAGCAAAATGGCGGCTGTTCCCGAGTCTTGAAT
GGAAGACGCTTGTGAGGCGGGCTGTGAGGTCGTTGAAACAAGGTGGGGGGCATGGTGGGCGGCAAGAACC
CAAGGTCTTGAGGCCTTCGCTAATGCGGGAAAGCTCTTATTCGGGTGAGATGGGCTGGGGCACCATCTGG
GGACCCTGACGTGAAGTTTGTCACTGACTGGAGAACTCGGTTTGTCGTCTGTTGCGGGGGCGGCAGTTAT
GGCGGTGCCGTTGGGCAGTGCACCCGTACCTTTGGGAGCGCGCGCCCTCGTCGTGTCGTGACGTCACCCG
TTCTGTTGGCTTATAATGCAGGGTGGGGCCACCTGCCGGTAGGTGTGCGGTAGGCTTTTCTCCGTCGCAG
GACGCAGGGTTCGGGCCTAGGGTAGGCTCTCCTGAATCGACAGGCGCCGGACCTCTGGTGAGGGGAGGGA
TAAGTGAGGCGTCAGTTTCTTTGGTCGGTTTTATGTACCTATCTTCTTAAGTAGCTGAAGCTCCGGTTTT
GAACTATGCGCTCGGGGTTGGCGAGTGTGTTTTGTGAAGTTTTTTAGGCACCTTTTGAAATGTAATCATT
TGGGTCAATATGTAATTTTCAGTGTTAGACTAGTAAATTGTCCGCTAAATTCTGGCCGTTTTTGGCTTTT
TTGTTAGACACAAGTTTGTACAAAAAAGCAGGCTTAGCCACCATGCCATCAACTAACAGAGCAGGCAGCC
TGAAGGACCCTGAAATTGCAGAGCTCTTCTTCAAAGAAGATCCAGAGAAGCTCTTCACAGATCTCAGAGA
AATTGGCCATGGAAGCTTTGGAGCAGTGTATTTTGCACGAGATGTGCGTACCAATGAAGTGGTGGCCATC
AAGAAAATGTCTTATAGTGGAAAGCAGTCTACTGAGAAATGGCAGGATATTATTAAGGAAGTCAAGTTTC
TACAAAGAATAAAACATCCCAACAGTATAGAATACAAAGGCTGTTATTTACGTGAACACACAGCATGGCT
TGTAATGGAATATTGTTTAGGATCTGCTTCGGATTTACTAGAAGTTCACAAAAAGCCATTACAAGAAGTG
GAAATAGCAGCAATTACACATGGTGCTCTTCAGGGATTAGCCTACTTACATTCTCATACTATGATTCATA
GAGATATCAAAGCAGGAAATATCCTTCTGACAGAACCAGGCCAGGTGAAACTTGCTGACTTTGGCTCTGC
TTCCATGGCATCACCTGCCAATTCCTTTGTGGGAACGCCGTATTGGATGGCCCCAGAAGTAATTTTAGCC
ATGGATGAAGGACAATATGATGGCAAAGTAGATGTGTGGTCTCTTGGAATAACATGTATTGAACTAGCGG
AAAGGAAGCCTCCTTTATTTAATATGAATGCAATGAGTGCCTTATATCACATAGCCCAAAATGAATCCCC
TACACTACAGTCTAATGAATGGTCTGATTATTTTCGCAACTTTGTAGATTCTTGCCTCCAGAAAATCCCT
CAAGATCGACCTACATCAGAGGAACTTTTAAAGCACATATTTGTTCTTCGGGAGCGCCCTGAAACCGTGT
TAATAGATCTCATTCAGAGGACAAAGGATGCAGTAAGAGAGCTGGACAATCTGCAGTATCGAAAGATGAA
GAAACTCCTTTTCCAGGAGGCACATAATGGACCAGCAGTAGAAGCACAGGAAGAAGAAGAGGAACAAGAT
CATGGTGTTGGCCGGACAGGAACAGTTAATAGTGTTGGAAGTAATCAATCCATTCCCAGCATGTCCATCA
GTGCCAGCAGCCAAAGCAGTAGTGTTAACAGTCTTCCAGATGTCTCAGATGACAAGAGTGAGCTAGACAT
GATGGAGGGAGACCACACAGTGATGTCTAACAGTTCTGTTATCCATTTAAAACCAGAGGAAGAAAATTAC
AGAGAAGAGGGAGATCCTAGAACAAGAGCATCAGATCCACAATCTCCACCCCAAGTATCTCGTCACAAAT
CACACTATCGTAATCGAGAACACTTTGCTACTATACGGACAGCATCACTGGTTACGAGGCAAATGCAAGA
ACATGAGCAGGACTCTGAGCTTAGAGAACAAATGTCTGGCTATAAGCGAATGAGGCGACAACATCAAAAG
CAACTGATGACTCTGGAAAACAAGCTAAAGGCTGAGATGGATGAACATCGCCTCAGATTAGACAAAGATC
TTGAAACTCAGCGTAACAATTTTGCTGCAGAAATGGAGAAACTTATCAAGAAACACCAGGCTGCTATGGA
GAAAGAGGCTAAAGTGATGTCCAATGAAGAGAAAAAATTTCAGCAACATATTCAGGCCCAACAGAAGAAA
GAACTGAATAGTTTTCTCGAGTCCCAGAAAAGAGAGTATAAACTTCGAAAAGAGCAGCTTAAAGAGGAGC
TAAATGAAAACCAGAGTACCCCCAAAAAAGAAAAACAGGAGTGGCTTTCAAAGCAGAAGGAGAATATACA
GCATTTCCAAGCAGAAGAAGAAGCTAACCTTCTTCGACGTCAAAGACAATACCTAGAGCTGGAATGCCGT
CGCTTCAAGAGAAGAATGTTACTTGGGCGTCATAACTTAGAGCAGGACCTTGTCAGGGAGGAGTTAAACA
AAAGACAGACTCAGAAGGACTTAGAGCATGCCATGCTACTCCGACAGCATGAATCTATGCAAGAACTGGA
GTTCCGCCACCTCAACACAATTCAGAAGATGCGCTGTGAGTTGATCAGATTACAGCATCAAACTGAGCTC
ACTAACCAGCTGGAATATAATAAGCGAAGAGAACGAGAACTAAGACGAAAGCATGTCATGGAAGTTCGAC
AACAGCCTAAGAGTTTGAAGTCTAAAGAACTCCAAATAAAAAAGCAGTTTCAGGATACCTGCAAAATCCA
AACCAGACAGTACAAAGCATTAAGAAATCACCTGCTGGAGACTACACCAAAGAGTGAGCACAAAGCTGTT
CTGAAACGGCTCAAGGAGGAACAGACCCGGAAATTAGCTATCTTGGCTGAGCAGTATGATCACAGCATTA
ATGAAATGCTCTCCACACAAGCCCTGCGTTTGGATGAAGCACAGGAAGCAGAGTGCCAGGTTTTGAAGAT
GCAGCTGCAGCAGGAACTGGAGCTGTTGAATGCGTATCAGAGCAAAATCAAGATGCAAGCTGAGGCACAA
CATGATCGAGAGCTTCGCGAGCTTGAACAGAGGGTCTCCCTCCGGAGGGCACTCTTAGAACAAAAGATTG
AAGAAGAGATGTTGGCTTTGCAGAATGAGCGCACAGAACGAATACGAAGCCTGTTGGAACGTCAAGCCAG
AGAGATTGAAGCTTTTGACTCTGAAAGCATGAGACTAGGTTTTAGTAATATGGTCCTTTCTAATCTCTCC
CCTGAGGCATTCAGCCACAGCTACCCGGGAGCTTCTGGTTGGTCACACAACCCTACTGGGGGTCCAGGAC
CTCACTGGGGTCATCCCATGGGTGGCCCACCACAAGCTTGGGGCCATCCAATGCAAGGTGGACCCCAGCC
ATGGGGTCACCCTTCAGGGCCAATGCAAGGGGTACCTCGAGGTAGCAGTATGGGAGTCCGCAATAGCCCC
CAGGCTCTGAGGCGGACAGCTTCTGGGGGACGGACAGAGCAGGGCATGAGCAGAAGCACGAGTGTCACTT
CACAAATATCCAATGGGTCACACATGTCTTATACATCAAACCCAGCTTTCTTGTACAAAGTGGGCGGCAA
GCCCATCCCCAACCCCCTGCTGGGCCTGGACAGCACCGCTAGCATCCCGCTGCTGAACGCTAAACAGATT
CTGGGACAGCTGGACGGCGGGAGCGTGGCAGTCCTGCCTGTGGTCGACTCCACCAATCAGTACCTGCTGG
ATCGAATCGGCGAGCTGAAGAGTGGGGATGCTTGCATTGCAGAATATCAGCAGGCAGGGAGAGGAAGCAG
AGGGAGGAAATGGTTCTCTCCTTTTGGAGCTAACCTGTACCTGAGTATGTTTTGGCGCCTGAAGCGGGGA
CCAGCAGCAATCGGCCTGGGCCCGGTCATCGGAATTGTCATGGCAGAAGCGCTGCGAAAGCTGGGAGCAG
ACAAGGTGCGAGTCAAATGGCCCAATGACCTGTATCTGCAGGATAGAAAGCTGGCAGGCATCCTGGTGGA
GCTGGCCGGAATAACAGGCGATGCTGCACAGATCGTCATTGGCGCCGGGATTAACGTGGCTATGAGGCGC
GTGGAGGAAAGCGTGGTCAATCAGGGCTGGATCACACTGCAGGAAGCAGGGATTAACCTGGACAGGAATA
CTCTGGCCGCTATGCTGATCCGAGAGCTGCGGGCAGCCCTGGAACTGTTCGAGCAGGAAGGCCTGGCTCC
ATATCTGTCACGGTGGGAGAAGCTGGATAACTTCATCAATAGACCCGTGAAGCTGATCATTGGGGACAAA
GAGATTTTCGGGATTAGCCGGGGGATTGATAAACAGGGAGCCCTGCTGCTGGAACAGGACGGAGTTATCA
AACCCTGGATGGGCGGAGAAATCAGTCTGCGGTCTGCCGAAAAGTAAGCCAACTTTATTATACATAGTTG
ATATCCAGCACAGTGGCGGCCGCTCGACAATCAACCTCTGGATTACAAAATTTGTGAAAGATTGACTGGT
ATTCTTAACTATGTTGCTCCTTTTACGCTATGTGGATACGCTGCTTTAATGCCTTTGTATCATGCTATTG
CTTCCCGTATGGCTTTCATTTTCTCCTCCTTGTATAAATCCTGGTTGCTGTCTCTTTATGAGGAGTTGTG
GCCCGTTGTCAGGCAACGTGGCGTGGTGTGCACTGTGTTTGCTGACGCAACCCCCACTGGTTGGGGCATT
GCCACCACCTGTCAGCTCCTTTCCGGGACTTTCGCTTTCCCCCTCCCTATTGCCACGGCGGAACTCATCG
CCGCCTGCCTTGCCCGCTGCTGGACAGGGGCTCGGCTGTTGGGCACTGACAATTCCGTGGTGTTGTCGGG
GAAGCTGACGTCCTTTCCATGGCTGCTCGCCTGTGTTGCCACCTGGATTCTGCGCGGGACGTCCTTCTGC
TACGTCCCTTCGGCCCTCAATCCAGCGGACCTTCCTTCCCGCGGCCTGCTGCCGGCTCTGCGGCCTCTTC
CGCGTCTTCGCCTTCGCCCTCAGACGAGTCGGATCTCCCTTTGGGCCGCCTCCCCGCCTGGAATTCTACC
GGGTAGGGGAGGCGCTTTTCCCAAGGCAGTCTGGAGCATGCGCTTTAGCAGCCCCGCTGGGCACTTGGCG
CTACACAAGTGGCCTCTGGCCTCGCACACATTCCACATCCACCGGTAGGCGCCAACCGGCTCCGTTCTTT
GGTGGCCCCTTCGCGCCACCTTCTACTCCTCCCCTAGTCAGGAAGTTCCCCCCCGCCCCGCAGCTCGCGT
CGTGCAGGACGTGACAAATGGAAGTAGCACGTCTCACTAGTCTCGTGCAGATGGACAGCACCGCTGAGCA
ATGGAAGCGGGTAGGCCTTTGGGGCAGCGGCCAATAGCAGCTTTGCTCCTTCGCTTTCTGGGCTCAGAGG
CTGGGAAGGGGTGGGTCCGGGGGCGGGCTCAGGGGCGGGCTCAGGGGCGGGGCGGGCGCCCGAAGGTCCT
CCGGAGGCCCGGCATTCTGCACGCTTCAAAAGCGCACGTCTGCCGCGCTGTTCTCCTCTTCCTCATCTCC
GGGCCTTTCGACCTGCAGCCCAAGCTTACCATGACCGAGTACAAGCCCACGGTGCGCCTCGCCACCCGCG
ACGACGTCCCCAGGGCCGTACGCACCCTCGCCGCCGCGTTCGCCGACTACCCCGCCACGCGCCACACCGT
CGATCCGGACCGCCACATCGAGCGGGTCACCGAGCTGCAAGAACTCTTCCTCACGCGCGTCGGGCTCGAC
ATCGGCAAGGTGTGGGTCGCGGACGACGGCGCCGCGGTGGCGGTCTGGACCACGCCGGAGAGCGTCGAAG
CGGGGGCGGTGTTCGCCGAGATCGGCCCGCGCATGGCCGAGTTGAGCGGTTCCCGGCTGGCCGCGCAGCA
ACAGATGGAAGGCCTCCTGGCGCCGCACCGGCCCAAGGAGCCCGCGTGGTTCCTGGCCACCGTCGGCGTC
TCGCCCGACCACCAGGGCAAGGGTCTGGGCAGCGCCGTCGTGCTCCCCGGAGTGGAGGCGGCCGAGCGCG
CCGGGGTGCCCGCCTTCCTGGAGACCTCCGCGCCCCGCAACCTCCCCTTCTACGAGCGGCTCGGCTTCAC
CGTCACCGCCGACGTCGAGGTGCCCGAAGGACCGCGCACCTGGTGCATGACCCGCAAGCCCGGTGCCTGA
CGCCCGCCCCACGACCCGCAGCGCCCGACCGAAAGGAGCGCACGACCCCATGCATCTCGAGGGCCCGGTA
CCTTTAAGACCAATGACTTACAAGGCAGCTGTAGATCTTAGCCACTTTTTAAAAGAAAAGGGGGGACTGG
AAGGGCTAGCTCACTCCCAACGAAGACAAGATCTGCTTTTTGCTTGTACTGGGTCTCTCTGGTTAGACCA
GATCTGAGCCTGGGAGCTCTCTGGCTAACTAGGGAACCCACTGCTTAAGCCTCAATAAAGCTTGCCTTGA
GTGCTTCAAGTAGTGTGTGCCCGTCTGTTGTGTGACTCTGGTAACTAGAGATCCCTCAGACCCTTTTAGT
CAGTGTGGAAAATCTCTAGCAGTAGTAGTTCATGTCATCTTATTATTCAGTATTTATAACTTGCAAAGAA
ATGAATATCAGAGAGTGAGAGGAACTTGTTTATTGCAGCTTATAATGGTTACAAATAAAGCAATAGCATC
ACAAATTTCACAAATAAAGCATTTTTTTCACTGCATTCTAGTTGTGGTTTGTCCAAACTCATCAATGTAT
CTTATCATGTCTGGCTCTAGCTATCCCGCCCCTAACTCCGCCCATCCCGCCCCTAACTCCGCCCAGTTCC
GCCCATTCTCCGCCCCATGGCTGACTAATTTTTTTTATTTATGCAGAGGCCGAGGCCGCCTCGGCCTCTG
AGCTATTCCAGAAGTAGTGAGGAGGCTTTTTTGGAGGCCTAGGGACGTACCCAATTCGCCCTATAGTGAG
TCGTATTACGCGCGCTCACTGGCCGTCGTTTTACAACGTCGTGACTGGGAAAACCCTGGCGTTACCCAAC
TTAATCGCCTTGCAGCACATCCCCCTTTCGCCAGCTGGCGTAATAGCGAAGAGGCCCGCACCGATCGCCC
TTCCCAACAGTTGCGCAGCCTGAATGGCGAATGGG
[124 nt withheld, positions 12006-12129]
C
[91 nt withheld, positions 12131-12221]
A
[49 nt withheld, positions 12223-12271]
CCTTTGACGTTGGAGTCCACGTTCTTT
[37 nt withheld, positions 12299-12335]
ACCCTATCTCGGTCTATTCTTTTGATTTATAAGGGATTTTGCCGATTTCGGCCTATTGGTTAAAAAATGA
GCTGATTTAACAAAAATTTAACGCGAATTTTAACAAAATATTAACGCTTACAATTT
Features (pLannotate 1.2.2; 31 found; start..end, strand, type, name):
     26..130     +  promoter       AmpR promoter: bla
    131..991     +  CDS            AmpR: β-lactamase; bla; confers resistance to ampicillin, carbenicillin, and related antibiotics
   1162..1750    +  rep_origin     ori: high-copy-number ColE1/pMB1/pBR322/pUC origin of replication
   1933..2025    +  CDS            lacI (fragment): lac repressor; lacI; The lac repressor binds to the lac operator to inhibit transcription in E. coli. This inhibition can be relieved by adding lactose or isopropyl-β-D-thiogalactopyranoside (IPTG).
   2038..2059    +  protein_bind   CAP binding site: CAP binding activates transcription in the presence of cAMP. E. coli catabolite activator protein
   2074..2104    +  promoter       lac promoter: promoter for the E. coli lac operon
   2108..2130    +  protein_bind   lac operator (fragment): The lac repressor binds to the lac operator to inhibit transcription in E. coli. This inhibition can be relieved by adding lactose or isopropyl-β-D-thiogalactopyranoside (IPTG). lac repressor encoded by lacI
   2173..2191    +  promoter       T3 promoter: promoter for bacteriophage T3 RNA polymerase
   2219..2445    +  promoter       RSV promoter: Rous sarcoma virus enhancer/promoter
   2446..2626    +  LTR            5' LTR (truncated): truncated 5' long terminal repeat (LTR) from HIV-1
   2673..2798    +  misc_feature   HIV-1 Ψ: packaging signal of human immunodeficiency virus type 1
   2782..3145    +  CDS            HIV-1 gag (fragment): gag protein from human immunodeficiency virus 1; gag
   3291..3524    +  misc_feature   RRE: The Rev response element (RRE) of HIV-1 allows for Rev-dependent mRNA export from the nucleus to the cytoplasm.
   3901..4001    +  CDS            Rev (fragment): human immunodeficiency virus 1 (HIV-1) Rev protein; rev; enhances nuclear export of unspliced and incompletely spliced viral mRNAs
   4020..4136    +  misc_feature   cPPT/CTS: central polypurine tract and central termination sequence of HIV-1
   4168..4188    +  protein_bind   attB4: mutant version of attB; core recombination site for the Gateway® BP reaction BP Clonase™
   4188..5399    +  promoter       UbC promoter: human ubiquitin C promoter
   5400..5424    +  protein_bind   attB1: mutant version of attB; recombination site for the Gateway® BP reaction BP Clonase™
   5433..8435    +  CDS            TAOK1: TAOK1_HUMAN - Also known as KIAA1361, MAP3K16, MARKK. Experimental evidence at protein level: Swiss-Prot protein existence level 1. Serine/threonine-protein kinase involved in various processes such as p38/MAPK14 stress-activated MAPK cascade, DNA damage response and regulation of cytoskeleton stability. Phosphorylates MAP2K3, MAP2K6 and MARK2. Acts as an activator of the p38/MAPK14 stress-activated MAPK cascade by mediating phosphorylation and subsequent activation of the upstream MAP2K3 and MAP2K6 kinases. Involved in G-protein coupled receptor signaling to p38/MAPK14. In response to DNA dam
   8443..8463    -  protein_bind   attB2: mutant version of attB; core recombination site for the Gateway® BP reaction BP Clonase™
   8514..9284    +  CDS            miniTurbo: N-terminally truncated mutant of the E. coli biotin ligase BioID engineered for improved catalytic efficiency (Branon et al., 2018)
   9339..9927    +  misc_feature   WPRE: woodchuck hepatitis virus posttranscriptional regulatory element
   9941..10440   +  promoter       PGK promoter: mouse phosphoglycerate kinase 1 promoter
  10461..11060   +  CDS            PuroR: puromycin N-acetyltransferase; pac from Streptomyces alboniger; confers resistance to puromycin
  11128..11265   +  CDS            nef (fragment): NEF_HV1LA - Experimental evidence at protein level: Swiss-Prot protein existence level 1. Extracellular Nef protein targets CD4(+) T-lymphocytes for apoptosis by interacting with CXCR4 surface receptors. From Human immunodeficiency virus type 1 group M subtype B (isolate Lai) (HIV-1).
  11251..11431   +  LTR            5' LTR (truncated): truncated 5' long terminal repeat (LTR) from HIV-1
  11503..11624   +  polyA_signal   SV40 poly(A) signal: SV40 polyadenylation signal
  11664..11799   +  rep_origin     SV40 ori: SV40 origin of replication
  11820..11838   -  promoter       T7 promoter: promoter for bacteriophage T7 RNA polymerase
  11846..12001   +  CDS            lacZα (fragment): LacZα fragment of β-galactosidase; lacZ fragment
  12006..12434   +  rep_origin     f1 ori (sequence partly withheld): f1 bacteriophage origin of replication; arrow indicates direction of (+) strand synthesis
