[The description below was written by a language model from this plasmid's Addgene catalogue record and pLannotate feature annotations shown in this document.]
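Description:
p667-UBC-TAOK1-V5-miniTurbo_IDG-K is a lentiviral mammalian expression plasmid of about 12.5 kb, assembled by multisite Gateway recombination into the pDest667 destination backbone. It is propagated in E. coli under ampicillin selection through a β-lactamase gene and a ColE1/pUC-type origin. The feature annotation calls this origin high-copy, whereas the catalogue entry lists the plasmid as low copy. An f1 origin and remnants of a lac/lacZα cloning region are also present. The transfer-vector portion has a third-generation layout: an RSV promoter drives a truncated HIV-1 5' LTR, followed by the Ψ packaging signal with a partial gag sequence, the RRE for Rev-dependent export of the genomic RNA, and the cPPT/CTS. A second truncated LTR, an SV40 polyadenylation signal and an SV40 origin close the 3' end.

Between the viral elements, the human ubiquitin C promoter (flanked by attB4 and attB1 sites) drives the full-length human TAOK1 coding sequence, a serine/threonine kinase that activates the p38 MAPK cascade. An attB2 site links this in frame to a C-terminal V5-miniTurbo module. The V5 epitope is stated in the catalogue but is not separately annotated in the feature table. miniTurbo is an engineered, truncated E. coli biotin ligase that biotinylates proteins near the fusion, so they can be captured and identified by mass spectrometry. A WPRE downstream of the fusion enhances transcript expression, and a separate PGK promoter–puromycin N-acetyltransferase cassette allows selection of transduced cells. The plasmid was made within a programme on understudied druggable kinases and is used to generate proximity-dependent biotinylation networks for TAOK1.
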