Addgene plasmid #189887: p667-UBC-TAOK1-V5-miniTurbo_IDG-K
Purpose: Gateway destination clone of TAOK1 (human) tagged with C-terminal V5-miniTurbo for generating protein-proximity networks using proximity-dependent biotinylation proteomics
Depositing lab: Ben Major. Depositing organization: Washington University in Saint Louis.
Backbone
  Vector backbone: pDest667
  Backbone manufacturer: PEL
  Backbone size w/o insert (bp): 9014
  Vector type: Mammalian Expression, Lentiviral ; Gateway Destination
  Selectable markers: Puromycin
Growth in bacteria
  Bacterial resistance: Ampicillin, 100 μg/mL
  Growth temperature: 30°C
  Growth strain: DH10B
  Copy number: Low Copy
Gene/Insert
  Gene/Insert name: TAOK1 (alt names: TAOK1-V5-miniTurbo; V5-miniTurbo)
  Species: H. sapiens (human)
  Entrez Gene: TAOK1 (a.k.a. DDIB, KFC-B, MAP3K16, MARKK, PSK-2, PSK2, TAO1, hKFC-B, hTAOK1)
  Promoter: Ubiquitin
  Tag / fusion protein: V5-miniTurbo (C terminal on insert)
  Cloning method: Gateway Cloning
  Sequencing primers: 5′ TGAAGCTCCGGTTTTGAACT; 3′ CATTTCCTCCCTCTGCTTCC
Terms and licenses: Academic/Nonprofit Terms; Industry Terms: Not Available to Industry
Depositor comments: These plasmids were generated as part of the Illuminating the Druggable Genome (IDG) program sponsored by the NIH Common Fund. The goal of this program is to identify, gather, and distribute information and resources for proteins that currently are not well-studied yet belong to commonly drug-targeted protein families: protein kinases, non-olfactory G-protein coupled receptors (GPCRs), and ion channels. The IDG program is designed to develop fundamental research tools for understudied proteins, elucidate their function, and disseminate the IDG-related resources and data to the greater scientific community. These lentiviral gateway destination plasmids were generated, as part of the Kinase-Data and Resource Generating Center (DRGC), using the single fragment or multisite gateway cloning technology. They were used for generating proteomics-based protein-interaction and protein-proximity networks that can be accessed through the kinase-DRGC website https://darkkinome.org/. Each plasmid has either an N- or C-terminal fusion protein (Flag/ V5/V5-miniTurbo/V5-TurboID/miniTurbo-V5/TurboID-V5) tagged understudied kinase driven under either a CMV or Ubiquitin (UBC) promoter. All inserts in the pENTR plasmids used to generate the deposited destination plasmids were end-sequenced and insert size validated prior to multi-site gateway cloning. The combined insert size of the single fragment or three fragment destination plasmids were confirmed by restriction digestion (BsrGI, and EcoRV for pDest667; BsrGI, EcoRV, and BstZ17I for pDest663; and BsrGI for pHAGE) and all plasmids were partially sequenced to ensure in-frame ORFs and fusion tags.
How to cite: p667-UBC-TAOK1-V5-miniTurbo_IDG-K was a gift from Ben Major (Addgene plasmid # 189887 ; http://n2t.net/addgene:189887 ; RRID:Addgene_189887)
